>Addgene plasmid #229220 | pET28b-SUMO-FLAG-TeKaiA-FLAG | addgene full sequence | sequence record 460016 | Addgene NGS Result
CGGATATAGTTCCTCCTTTCAGCAAAAAACCCCTCAAGACCCGTTTAGAGGCCCCAAGGGGTTATGCTAG
TTATTGCTCAGCGGTGGCAGCAGCCAACTCAGCTTCCTTTCGGGCTTTGTTAGCAGCCGGATCTCAGTGG
TGGTGGTGGTGGTGCTCGAGTGCGGCCGCAAGCTTTTACTTATCGTCGTCATCCTTGTAATCCACCTCCC
GCGGAATGGAGCGACGATACATTTCGCACAGATGGGCAATGACATCAATCAGTGTGAGGCGATAGTCGAG
CAAAATGTCCTCACTGCGGCCTTCGAGTTTGAGTTGCTTGGAAAAGGTATCCATGAGTTCGACGTGAATC
TCTAGCACTTGGGAAACAGAAATATCTGCGAAGAATGCTTTACTAACAAACTCGTCAATACGCTCATTAA
CTTTGGCATCGGTGTTAAAGTATTCAAGGACAATGGTACGATAAATTGAGCGCAGTTCGTCCAGCAGCTT
GCGTTTATCGGCAGGGGACATCCGTCGGAAAAAAAATGCTGTATCTCGTTTGTAATAGACCCCCAGGTAG
CCGAGTCGCTCCTTCAATTTTTGGGAAAGACGATGCTGGGGGTCAACATTACTGCTCTCTTTGAGGGCTG
GCAGGCGAAACAGGACGTGGGGCGGTACTGCACATCCTGGACAGAGCTTGACAAATCCCGTGATGGCTTC
CTCAATTTGACGGTTGAGCTGATCCAGTTGATCGGTTGTCAAAATCACTTCAGCAATGTGATAGTGGGGA
CCGGCGGGTGGGGGGGCTGGCGCGGCTGGAAAAATGAGGATGGCGGGCAAGAGGGTGGCGCTGTGGTGAA
GATAGGTAATGATTTGCGGAGTCCCCTCTCCCCATTCTAAAATTAGACAGGCGATGCTATTGCGCCGTGC
CTCTAAATAGTTACAAAACTCCCTCTCGCTTGAAAAGTAAACCAGCTCATCAATATCAGAGGTGTGCAAA
CGAACTAGTTCTTGGCCAATCGCGGGCGAGTAAACTAAGCCACAAATTGTGAGTGCGGTTGACTGCGCCA
CCTTATCGTCGTCATCCTTGTAATCTCCACCAATCTGTTCTCTGTGAGCCTCAATAATATCGTTATCCTC
CATGTCCAAATCTTCAGGGGTCTGATCAGCTTGGATTCTAATACCGTCGTACAAGAATCTTAAGGAGTCC
ATTTCCTTACCCTGTCTTTTAGCGAACGCTTCCATCAGCCTTCTTAAAGGAGTGGTCTTTTTGATCTTGA
AGAAGATCTCTGAAGATCCATCGGACACCTTTAAATTGATGTGAGTCTCAGGCTTGACTTCTGGCTTGAC
CTCTGGCTTAGCTTCTTGATTGACTTCTGAGTCCGACATGCTAGCCATATGGCTGCCGCGCGGCACCAGG
CCGCTGCTGTGATGATGATGATGATGGCTGCTGCCCATGGTATATCTCCTTCTTAAAGTTAAACAAAATT
ATTTCTAGAGGGGAATTGTTATCCGCTCACAATTCCCCTATAGTGAGTCGTATTAATTTCGCGGGATCGA
GATCTCGATCCTCTACGCCGGACGCATCGTGGCCGGCATCACCGGCGCCACAGGTGCGGTTGCTGGCGCC
TATATCGCCGACATCACCGATGGGGAAGATCGGGCTCGCCACTTCGGGCTCATGAGCGCTTGTTTCGGCG
TGGGTATGGTGGCAGGCCCCGTGGCCGGGGGACTGTTGGGCGCCATCTCCTTGCATGCACCATTCCTTGC
GGCGGCGGTGCTCAACGGCCTCAACCTACTACTGGGCTGCTTCCTAATGCAGGAGTCGCATAAGGGAGAG
CGTCGAGATCCCGGACACCATCGAATGGCGCAAAACCTTTCGCGGTATGGCATGATAGCGCCCGGAAGAG
AGTCAATTCAGGGTGGTGAATGTGAAACCAGTAACGTTATACGATGTCGCAGAGTATGCCGGTGTCTCTT
ATCAGACCGTTTCCCGCGTGGTGAACCAGGCCAGCCACGTTTCTGCGAAAACGCGGGAAAAAGTGGAAGC
GGCGATGGCGGAGCTGAATTACATTCCCAACCGCGTGGCACAACAACTGGCGGGCAAACAGTCGTTGCTG
ATTGGCGTTGCCACCTCCAGTCTGGCCCTGCACGCGCCGTCGCAAATTGTCGCGGCGATTAAATCTCGCG
CCGATCAACTGGGTGCCAGCGTGGTGGTGTCGATGGTAGAACGAAGCGGCGTCGAAGCCTGTAAAGCGGC
GGTGCACAATCTTCTCGCGCAACGCGTCAGTGGGCTGATCATTAACTATCCGCTGGATGACCAGGATGCC
ATTGCTGTGGAAGCTGCCTGCACTAATGTTCCGGCGTTATTTCTTGATGTCTCTGACCAGACACCCATCA
ACAGTATTATTTTCTCCCATGAAGACGGTACGCGACTGGGCGTGGAGCATCTGGTCGCATTGGGTCACCA
GCAAATCGCGCTGTTAGCGGGCCCATTAAGTTCTGTCTCGGCGCGTCTGCGTCTGGCTGGCTGGCATAAA
TATCTCACTCGCAATCAAATTCAGCCGATAGCGGAACGGGAAGGCGACTGGAGTGCCATGTCCGGTTTTC
AACAAACCATGCAAATGCTGAATGAGGGCATCGTTCCCACTGCGATGCTGGTTGCCAACGATCAGATGGC
GCTGGGCGCAATGCGCGCCATTACCGAGTCCGGGCTGCGCGTTGGTGCGGATATCTCGGTAGTGGGATAC
GACGATACCGAAGACAGCTCATGTTATATCCCGCCGTTAACCACCATCAAACAGGATTTTCGCCTGCTGG
GGCAAACCAGCGTGGACCGCTTGCTGCAACTCTCTCAGGGCCAGGCGGTGAAGGGCAATCAGCTGTTGCC
CGTCTCACTGGTGAAAAGAAAAACCACCCTGGCGCCCAATACGCAAACCGCCTCTCCCCGCGCGTTGGCC
GATTCATTAATGCAGCTGGCACGACAGGTTTCCCGACTGGAAAGCGGGCAGTGAGCGCAACGCAATTAAT
GTAAGTTAGCTCACTCATTAGGCACCGGGATCTCGACCGATGCCCTTGAGAGCCTTCAACCCAGTCAGCT
CCTTCCGGTGGGCGCGGGGCATGACTATCGTCGCCGCACTTATGACTGTCTTCTTTATCATGCAACTCGT
AGGACAGGTGCCGGCAGCGCTCTGGGTCATTTTCGGCGAGGACCGCTTTCGCTGGAGCGCGACGATGATC
GGCCTGTCGCTTGCGGTATTCGGAATCTTGCACGCCCTCGCTCAAGCCTTCGTCACTGGTCCCGCCACCA
AACGTTTCGGCGAGAAGCAGGCCATTATCGCCGGCATGGCGGCCCCACGGGTGCGCATGATCGTGCTCCT
GTCGTTGAGGACCCGGCTAGGCTGGCGGGGTTGCCTTACTGGTTAGCAGAATGAATCACCGATACGCGAG
CGAACGTGAAGCGACTGCTGCTGCAAAACGTCTGCGACCTGAGCAACAACATGAATGGTCTTCGGTTTCC
GTGTTTCGTAAAGTCTGGAAACGCGGAAGTCAGCGCCCTGCACCATTATGTTCCGGATCTGCATCGCAGG
ATGCTGCTGGCTACCCTGTGGAACACCTACATCTGTATTAACGAAGCGCTGGCATTGACCCTGAGTGATT
TTTCTCTGGTCCCGCCGCATCCATACCGCCAGTTGTTTACCCTCACAACGTTCCAGTAACCGGGCATGTT
CATCATCAGTAACCCGTATCGTGAGCATCCTCTCTCGTTTCATCGGTATCATTACCCCCATGAACAGAAA
TCCCCCTTACACGGAGGCATCAGTGACCAAACAGGAAAAAACCGCCCTTAACATGGCCCGCTTTATCAGA
AGCCAGACATTAACGCTTCTGGAGAAACTCAACGAGCTGGACGCGGATGAACAGGCAGACATCTGTGAAT
CGCTTCACGACCACGCTGATGAGCTTTACCGCAGCTGCCTCGCGCGTTTCGGTGATGACGGTGAAAACCT
CTGACACATGCAGCTCCCGGAGACGGTCACAGCTTGTCTGTAAGCGGATGCCGGGAGCAGACAAGCCCGT
CAGGGCGCGTCAGCGGGTGTTGGCGGGTGTCGGGGCGCAGCCATGACCCAGTCACGTAGCGATAGCGGAG
TGTATACTGGCTTAACTATGCGGCATCAGAGCAGATTGTACTGAGAGTGCACCATTGCGGTGTGAAATAC
CGCACAGATGCGTAAGGAGAAAATACCGCATCAGGCGCTCTTCCGCTTCCTCGCTCACTGACTCGCTGCG
CTCGGTCGTTCGGCTGCGGCGAGCGGTATCAGCTCACTCAAAGGCGGTAATACGGTTATCCACAGAATCA
GGGGATAACGCAGGAAAGAACATGTGAGCAAAAGGCCAGCAAAAGGCCAGGAACCGTAAAAAGGCCGCGT
TGCTGGCGTTTTTCCATAGGCTCCGCCCCCCTGACGAGCATCACAAAAATCGACGCTCAAGTCAGAGGTG
GCGAAACCCGACAGGACTATAAAGATACCAGGCGTTTCCCCCTGGAAGCTCCCTCGTGCGCTCTCCTGTT
CCGACCCTGCCGCTTACCGGATACCTGTCCGCCTTTCTCCCTTCGGGAAGCGTGGCGCTTTCTCATAGCT
CACGCTGTAGGTATCTCAGTTCGGTGTAGGTCGTTCGCTCCAAGCTGGGCTGTGTGCACGAACCCCCCGT
TCAGCCCGACCGCTGCGCCTTATCCGGTAACTATCGTCTTGAGTCCAACCCGGTAAGACACGACTTATCG
CCACTGGCAGCAGCCACTGGTAACAGGATTAGCAGAGCGAGGTATGTAGGCGGTGCTACAGAGTTCTTGA
AGTGGTGGCCTAACTACGGCTACACTAGAAGGACAGTATTTGGTATCTGCGCTCTGCTGAAGCCAGTTAC
CTTCGGAAAAAGAGTTGGTAGCTCTTGATCCGGCAAACAAACCACCGCTGGTAGCGGTGGTTTTTTTGTT
TGCAAGCAGCAGATTACGCGCAGAAAAAAAGGATCTCAAGAAGATCCTTTGATCTTTTCTACGGGGTCTG
ACGCTCAGTGGAACGAAAACTCACGTTAAGGGATTTTGGTCATGAACAATAAAACTGTCTGCTTACATAA
ACAGTAATACAAGGGGTGTTATGAGCCATATTCAACGGGAAACGTCTTGCTCTAGGCCGCGATTAAATTC
CAACATGGATGCTGATTTATATGGGTATAAATGGGCTCGCGATAATGTCGGGCAATCAGGTGCGACAATC
TATCGATTGTATGGGAAGCCCGATGCGCCAGAGTTGTTTCTGAAACATGGCAAAGGTAGCGTTGCCAATG
ATGTTACAGATGAGATGGTCAGACTAAACTGGCTGACGGAATTTATGCCTCTTCCGACCATCAAGCATTT
TATCCGTACTCCTGATGATGCATGGTTACTCACCACTGCGATCCCCGGGAAAACAGCATTCCAGGTATTA
GAAGAATATCCTGATTCAGGTGAAAATATTGTTGATGCGCTGGCAGTGTTCCTGCGCCGGTTGCATTCGA
TTCCTGTTTGTAATTGTCCTTTTAACAGCGATCGCGTATTTCGTCTCGCTCAGGCGCAATCACGAATGAA
TAACGGTTTGGTTGATGCGAGTGATTTTGATGACGAGCGTAATGGCTGGCCTGTTGAACAAGTCTGGAAA
GAAATGCATAAACTTTTGCCATTCTCACCGGATTCAGTCGTCACTCATGGTGATTTCTCACTTGATAACC
TTATTTTTGACGAGGGGAAATTAATAGGTTGTATTGATGTTGGACGAGTCGGAATCGCAGACCGATACCA
GGATCTTGCCATCCTATGGAACTGCCTCGGTGAGTTTTCTCCTTCATTACAGAAACGGCTTTTTCAAAAA
TATGGTATTGATAATCCTGATATGAATAAATTGCAGTTTCATTTGATGCTCGATGAGTTTTTCTAAGAAT
TAATTCATGAGCGGATACATATTTGAATGTATTTAGAAAAATAAACAAATAGGGGTTCCGCGCACATTTC
CCCGAAAAGTGCCACCTAAATTGTAAGCGTTAATATTTTGTTAAAATTCGCGTTAAATTTTTGTTAAATC
AGCTCATTTTTTAACCAATAGGCCGAAATCGGCAAAATCCCTTATAAATCAAAAGAATAGACCGAGATAG
GGT
[37 nt withheld, positions 6164-6200]
AAAGAACGTGGACTCCAACGTCAAAGG
[49 nt withheld, positions 6228-6276]
T
[91 nt withheld, positions 6278-6368]
G
[124 nt withheld, positions 6370-6493]
CCCATTCGCCAATC
Features (pLannotate 1.2.2; 24 found; start..end, strand, type, name):
     23..70      -  terminator     T7 terminator: transcription terminator for bacteriophage T7 RNA polymerase
     78..127     -  CDS            SET1 (fragment): solubility-enhancement tag derived from T7 phage gene 10B
    137..154     -  CDS            9xHis (fragment): 9xHis affinity tag
    179..202     -  CDS            3xFLAG (fragment): three tandem FLAG® epitope tags
    203..1048    -  CDS            kaiA: KAIA_THEEB - Experimental evidence at protein level: Swiss-Prot protein existence level 1. Component of the KaiABC clock protein complex, which constitutes the main circadian regulator in cyanobacteria. The KaiABC complex may act as a promoter-nonspecific transcription regulator that represses transcription, possibly by acting on the state of chromosome compaction. In the complex, it enhances the phosphorylation status of KaiC. In contrast, the presence of KaiB in the complex decreases the phosphorylation status of KaiC, suggesting that KaiB acts by antagonizing the interaction between KaiA an
   1052..1078    -  CDS            3xFLAG (fragment): three tandem FLAG® epitope tags
   1077..1369    -  CDS            SUMO (fragment): cleavable ubiquitin-like protein tag; S. cerevisiae SMT3 (truncated)
   1382..1399    -  CDS            thrombin site: thrombin recognition and cleavage site
   1410..1426    -  CDS            capTEV™ (fragment): composite tag for in vivo biotinylation, TEV protease cleavage, and 6xHis tagging
   1445..1467    -  RBS            RBS: efficient ribosome binding site from bacteriophage T7 gene 10 (Olins and Rangwala, 1989)
   1482..1506    -  protein_bind   lac operator: The lac repressor binds to the lac operator to inhibit transcription in E. coli. This inhibition can be relieved by adding lactose or isopropyl-β-D-thiogalactopyranoside (IPTG). lac repressor encoded by lacI
   1507..1525    -  promoter       T7 promoter: promoter for bacteriophage T7 RNA polymerase
   1547..1826    +  CDS            TcR (fragment): tetracycline efflux protein; tet; confers resistance to tetracycline
   1834..1911    +  promoter       lacI promoter: lacI
   1912..2994    +  CDS            lacI: lac repressor; lacI; The lac repressor binds to the lac operator to inhibit transcription in E. coli. This inhibition can be relieved by adding lactose or isopropyl-β-D-thiogalactopyranoside (IPTG).
   3007..3028    +  protein_bind   CAP binding site: CAP binding activates transcription in the presence of cAMP. E. coli catabolite activator protein
   3043..3334    +  CDS            TcR (fragment): tetracycline efflux protein; tet; confers resistance to tetracycline
   3406..3786    -  CDS            YPB1_ECOLX: Protein predicted: Swiss-Prot protein existence level 4. From Escherichia coli.
   3803..3994    +  CDS            rop: Rop protein, which maintains plasmids at low copy number; rop
   4096..4235    +  misc_feature   bom: basis of mobility region from pBR322
   4421..5009    -  rep_origin     ori: high-copy-number ColE1/pMB1/pBR322/pUC origin of replication
   5131..5946    +  CDS            KanR: aminoglycoside phosphotransferase; aph(3')-Ia; confers resistance to kanamycin in bacteria or G418 (Geneticin®) in eukaryotes
   5955..6012    -  promoter       AmpR promoter (fragment): bla
   6065..6493    -  rep_origin     f1 ori (sequence partly withheld): f1 bacteriophage origin of replication; arrow indicates direction of (+) strand synthesis
