[The description below was written by a language model from this plasmid's Addgene catalogue record and pLannotate feature annotations shown in this document.]
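Description:
pET28b-SUMO-FLAG-TeKaiA-FLAG is a bacterial expression plasmid built on the pET28b backbone for producing the KaiA protein of the thermophilic cyanobacterium T. elongatus in E. coli. It replicates from a ColE1/pMB1-type origin and is selected with kanamycin through the aph(3')-Ia resistance gene. The catalogue lists it as high copy, although the backbone also retains the rop gene and the pBR322 bom region, which usually go with more moderate copy number. An f1 origin is also present. Short tetracycline-resistance and AmpR promoter fragments in the annotation are non-functional backbone remnants.

The expression cassette follows the standard pET design: a T7 promoter with an adjacent lac operator, the T7 gene 10 ribosome binding site, and a T7 terminator. The plasmid-borne lacI gene supplies repressor, so transcription requires T7 RNA polymerase from the host and is induced with IPTG. The open reading frame begins with vector-derived leader sequence, in which a His-tag fragment and a thrombin cleavage site are annotated. This is followed by yeast SMT3-derived SUMO, a FLAG epitope, the kaiA coding sequence and a second FLAG epitope at the C terminus. A further His-tag fragment lies downstream, but the record does not say whether it is translated. SUMO fusions generally aid solubility and can be removed with a SUMO-specific protease, which would here leave KaiA flanked by FLAG epitopes for detection or pull-down.

KaiA is a component of the KaiABC circadian oscillator and enhances KaiC phosphorylation. The stated purpose is simply expression of this protein, which fits with making purified recombinant KaiA for biochemical work on the clock.
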