Addgene plasmid #229220: pET28b-SUMO-FLAG-TeKaiA-FLAG
Purpose: For expression of T. elongatus KaiA protein
Depositing lab: Andy LiWang. Depositing organization: University of California, Merced.
Backbone
  Vector backbone: pET28b
  Vector type: Bacterial Expression
Growth in bacteria
  Bacterial resistance: Kanamycin, 50 μg/mL
  Growth temperature: 37°C
  Growth strain: DH5alpha
  Copy number: High Copy
Gene/Insert
  Gene/Insert name: kaiA
  Species: T. elongatus
  Entrez Gene: kaiA (a.k.a. tlr0481)
  Tag / fusion protein: SUMO-FLAG (N terminal on insert); FLAG (C terminal on insert)
  Cloning method: Unknown
Terms and licenses: Academic/Nonprofit Terms; Industry Terms: Not Available to Industry
How to cite: pET28b-SUMO-FLAG-TeKaiA-FLAG was a gift from Andy LiWang (Addgene plasmid # 229220 ; http://n2t.net/addgene:229220 ; RRID:Addgene_229220)
